Addgene plasmid #77044: TSSK4 gRNA (BRDN0001148876)
Purpose: 3rd generation lentiviral gRNA plasmid targeting human TSSK4
Depositing lab: John Doench & David Root. Depositing organization: Broad Institute. Publication: Optimized sgRNA design to maximize activity and minimize off-target effects of CRISPR-Cas9. Doench JG, Fusi N, Sullender M, Hegde M, Vaimberg EW, Donovan KF, Smith I, Tothova Z, Wilen C, Orchard R, Virgin HW, Listgarten J, Root DE. Nat Biotechnol. 2016 Jan 18. doi: 10.1038/nbt.3437. PubMed 26780180.
Backbone
  Vector backbone: lentiGuide-Puro
  Backbone manufacturer: Zhang Lab (Addgene plasmid # 52963)
  Vector type: Mammalian Expression, Lentiviral, CRISPR
  Selectable markers: Puromycin
Growth in bacteria
  Bacterial resistance: Ampicillin, 100 μg/mL
  Growth temperature: 37°C
  Growth strain: DH5alpha
  Copy number: High Copy
Gene/Insert
  Gene/Insert name: TSSK4 (alt names: TSSK4; NM_001184739.1)
  gRNA/shRNA sequence: TAAGAAGGGCTACAACCCAC
  Species: H. sapiens (human)
  Entrez Gene: TSSK4 (a.k.a. C14orf20, STK22E, TSK-4, TSK4, TSSK5)
  Promoter: hU6
  Cloning method: Unknown
  Sequencing primers: 5′ U6-F; 3′ pS2-R
Terms and licenses: Academic/Nonprofit Terms; Industry Terms: Not Available to Industry
Depositor comments: The gRNA was designed to target the following Genbank reference sequence(s): NM_001184739.1,NM_174944.3. Note that this plasmid does NOT contain Cas9. It should be used in conjunction with lentiCas9-Blast (Addgene #52962) or otherwise with cell lines already expressing Cas9. Browse the full kinome gRNA library at http://www.addgene.org/pooled-library/broadgpp-human-kinome/ or visit http://www.broadinstitute.org/rnai/public/ for detailed protocols and information.
How to cite: TSSK4 gRNA (BRDN0001148876) was a gift from John Doench & David Root (Addgene plasmid # 77044 ; http://n2t.net/addgene:77044 ; RRID:Addgene_77044)
