[The description below was written by a language model from this plasmid's Addgene catalogue record and pLannotate feature annotations shown in this document.]
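Description:
TSSK4 gRNA (BRDN0001148876) is a third-generation lentiviral CRISPR guide plasmid built on the lentiGuide-Puro backbone, carrying a single guide RNA directed against human TSSK4, a testis-specific serine kinase gene. The 8.3 kb plasmid is maintained in E. coli at high copy through a ColE1/pUC-type origin and selected with ampicillin via the bla gene. It also carries an f1 origin and remnants of a lac/T7/T3 cloning region in the bacterial backbone.

The lentiviral transfer cassette begins with an RSV promoter fused to a truncated HIV-1 5' LTR, which makes genomic RNA production Tat-independent. This is followed by the Ψ packaging signal with a partial gag sequence, and the RRE for Rev-dependent nuclear export. Inside the vector, a human U6 RNA polymerase III promoter drives the TSSK4-specific spacer joined to the Streptococcus pyogenes Cas9 guide scaffold. A cPPT/CTS element follows, which aids nuclear import of the provirus. Next, the EF-1α core promoter with its intron A expresses puromycin N-acetyltransferase for selecting transduced mammalian cells, and a WPRE enhances transcript expression. The cassette ends in a self-inactivating ΔU3 3' LTR, with an SV40 polyadenylation signal and SV40 origin downstream.

The plasmid does not encode Cas9, so it must be paired with a separate Cas9 vector or used in cells that already express the nuclease. The guide was designed against two TSSK4 reference transcripts and belongs to a human kinome gRNA collection built with optimized sgRNA design rules. It is suited to knockout of TSSK4 in human cells.
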