Features (pLannotate 1.2.2; 29 found; start..end, strand, type, name):
     14..80      +  CDS            small t antigen (fragment): SV40 (simian virus 40) small t antigen
    106..317     +  promoter       EF-1α core promoter: core promoter for human elongation factor EF-1α
    318..1256    +  intron         EF-1α intron A: intron upstream of the start codon of human EF-1α
   1278..1877    +  CDS            PuroR (fragment): puromycin N-acetyltransferase; pac from Streptomyces; confers resistance to puromycin
   1893..2481    +  misc_feature   WPRE: woodchuck hepatitis virus posttranscriptional regulatory element
   2532..2551    +  misc_feature   cPPT/CTS (fragment): central polypurine tract and central termination sequence of HIV-1
   2553..2786    +  LTR            3' LTR (ΔU3): self-inactivating 3' long terminal repeat (LTR) from HIV-1
   2864..2985    +  polyA_signal   SV40 poly(A) signal: SV40 polyadenylation signal
   3025..3160    +  rep_origin     SV40 ori: SV40 origin of replication
   3181..3199    -  promoter       T7 promoter: promoter for bacteriophage T7 RNA polymerase
   3207..3362    +  CDS            lacZα (fragment): LacZα fragment of β-galactosidase; lacZ fragment
   3367..3795    +  rep_origin     f1 ori (sequence partly withheld): f1 bacteriophage origin of replication; arrow indicates direction of (+) strand synthesis
   3848..3952    +  promoter       AmpR promoter: bla
   3953..4813    +  CDS            AmpR: β-lactamase; bla; confers resistance to ampicillin, carbenicillin, and related antibiotics
   4984..5572    +  rep_origin     ori: high-copy-number ColE1/pMB1/pBR322/pUC origin of replication
   5755..5847    +  CDS            lacI (fragment): lac repressor; lacI; The lac repressor binds to the lac operator to inhibit transcription in E. coli. This inhibition can be relieved by adding lactose or isopropyl-β-D-thiogalactopyranoside (IPTG).
   5860..5881    +  protein_bind   CAP binding site: CAP binding activates transcription in the presence of cAMP. E. coli catabolite activator protein
   5896..5926    +  promoter       lac promoter: promoter for the E. coli lac operon
   5934..5950    +  protein_bind   lac operator: The lac repressor binds to the lac operator to inhibit transcription in E. coli. This inhibition can be relieved by adding lactose or isopropyl-β-D-thiogalactopyranoside (IPTG). lac repressor encoded by lacI
   5995..6013    +  promoter       T3 promoter: promoter for bacteriophage T3 RNA polymerase
   6041..6267    +  promoter       RSV promoter: Rous sarcoma virus enhancer/promoter
   6268..6448    +  LTR            5' LTR (truncated): truncated 5' long terminal repeat (LTR) from HIV-1
   6495..6620    +  misc_feature   HIV-1 Ψ: packaging signal of human immunodeficiency virus type 1
   6604..6967    +  CDS            HIV-1 gag (fragment): gag protein from human immunodeficiency virus 1; gag
   7113..7346    +  misc_feature   RRE: The Rev response element (RRE) of HIV-1 allows for Rev-dependent mRNA export from the nucleus to the cytoplasm.
   7723..7749    +  CDS            Rev (fragment): human immunodeficiency virus 1 (HIV-1) Rev protein; rev; enhances nuclear export of unspliced and incompletely spliced viral mRNAs
   7753..7993    +  promoter       U6 promoter: RNA polymerase III promoter for human U6 snRNA
   8023..8098    +  misc_RNA       gRNA scaffold: guide RNA scaffold for the Streptococcus pyogenes CRISPR/Cas9 system
   8154..8271    +  misc_feature   cPPT/CTS: central polypurine tract and central termination sequence of HIV-1
>Addgene plasmid #77044 | TSSK4 gRNA (BRDN0001148876) | addgene full sequence | sequence record 187006 | Addgene Assembled Sequence
CCCGGGTGCAAAGATGGATAAAGTTTTAAACAGAGAGGAATCTTTGCAGCTAATGGACCTTCTAGGTCTT
GAAAGGAGTGGGAATTGGCTCCGGTGCCCGTCAGTGGGCAGAGCGCACATCGCCCACAGTCCCCGAGAAG
TTGGGGGGAGGGGTCGGCAATTGATCCGGTGCCTAGAGAAGGTGGCGCGGGGTAAACTGGGAAAGTGATG
TCGTGTACTGGCTCCGCCTTTTTCCCGAGGGTGGGGGAGAACCGTATATAAGTGCAGTAGTCGCCGTGAA
CGTTCTTTTTCGCAACGGGTTTGCCGCCAGAACACAGGTAAGTGCCGTGTGTGGTTCCCGCGGGCCTGGC
CTCTTTACGGGTTATGGCCCTTGCGTGCCTTGAATTACTTCCACCTGGCTGCAGTACGTGATTCTTGATC
CCGAGCTTCGGGTTGGAAGTGGGTGGGAGAGTTCGAGGCCTTGCGCTTAAGGAGCCCCTTCGCCTCGTGC
TTGAGTTGAGGCCTGGCCTGGGCGCTGGGGCCGCCGCGTGCGAATCTGGTGGCACCTTCGCGCCTGTCTC
GCTGCTTTCGATAAGTCTCTAGCCATTTAAAATTTTTGATGACCTGCTGCGACGCTTTTTTTCTGGCAAG
ATAGTCTTGTAAATGCGGGCCAAGATCTGCACACTGGTATTTCGGTTTTTGGGGCCGCGGGCGGCGACGG
GGCCCGTGCGTCCCAGCGCACATGTTCGGCGAGGCGGGGCCTGCGAGCGCGGCCACCGAGAATCGGACGG
GGGTAGTCTCAAGCTGGCCGGCCTGCTCTGGTGCCTGGCCTCGCGCCGCCGTGTATCGCCCCGCCCTGGG
CGGCAAGGCTGGCCCGGTCGGCACCAGTTGCGTGAGCGGAAAGATGGCCGCTTCCCGGCCCTGCTGCAGG
GAGCTCAAAATGGAGGACGCGGCGCTCGGGAGAGCGGGCGGGTGAGTCACCCACACAAAGGAAAAGGGCC
TTTCCGTCCTCAGCCGTCGCTTCATGTGACTCCACGGAGTACCGGGCGCCGTCCAGGCACCTCGATTAGT
TCTCGAGCTTTTGGAGTACGTCGTCTTTAGGTTGGGGGGAGGGGTTTTATGCGATGGAGTTTCCCCACAC
TGAGTGGGTGGAGACTGAAGTTAGGCCAGCTTGGCACTTGATGTAATTCTCCTTGGAATTTGCCCTTTTT
GAGTTTGGATCTTGGTTCATTCTCAAGCCTCAGACAGTGGTTCAAAGTTTTTTTCTTCCATTTCAGGTGT
CGTGACGTACGGCCACCATGACCGAGTACAAGCCCACGGTGCGCCTCGCCACCCGCGACGACGTCCCCAG
GGCCGTACGCACCCTCGCCGCCGCGTTCGCCGACTACCCCGCCACGCGCCACACCGTCGATCCGGACCGC
CACATCGAGCGGGTCACCGAGCTGCAAGAACTCTTCCTCACGCGCGTCGGGCTCGACATCGGCAAGGTGT
GGGTCGCGGACGACGGCGCCGCCGTGGCGGTCTGGACCACGCCGGAGAGCGTCGAAGCGGGGGCGGTGTT
CGCCGAGATCGGCCCGCGCATGGCCGAGTTGAGCGGTTCCCGGCTGGCCGCGCAGCAACAGATGGAAGGC
CTCCTGGCGCCGCACCGGCCCAAGGAGCCCGCGTGGTTCCTGGCCACCGTCGGAGTCTCGCCCGACCACC
AGGGCAAGGGTCTGGGCAGCGCCGTCGTGCTCCCCGGAGTGGAGGCGGCCGAGCGCGCCGGGGTGCCCGC
CTTCCTGGAGACCTCCGCGCCCCGCAACCTCCCCTTCTACGAGCGGCTCGGCTTCACCGTCACCGCCGAC
GTCGAGGTGCCCGAAGGACCGCGCACCTGGTGCATGACCCGCAAGCCCGGTGCCTGAACGCGTTAAGTCG
ACAATCAACCTCTGGATTACAAAATTTGTGAAAGATTGACTGGTATTCTTAACTATGTTGCTCCTTTTAC
GCTATGTGGATACGCTGCTTTAATGCCTTTGTATCATGCTATTGCTTCCCGTATGGCTTTCATTTTCTCC
TCCTTGTATAAATCCTGGTTGCTGTCTCTTTATGAGGAGTTGTGGCCCGTTGTCAGGCAACGTGGCGTGG
TGTGCACTGTGTTTGCTGACGCAACCCCCACTGGTTGGGGCATTGCCACCACCTGTCAGCTCCTTTCCGG
GACTTTCGCTTTCCCCCTCCCTATTGCCACGGCGGAACTCATCGCCGCCTGCCTTGCCCGCTGCTGGACA
GGGGCTCGGCTGTTGGGCACTGACAATTCCGTGGTGTTGTCGGGGAAATCATCGTCCTTTCCTTGGCTGC
TCGCCTGTGTTGCCACCTGGATTCTGCGCGGGACGTCCTTCTGCTACGTCCCTTCGGCCCTCAATCCAGC
GGACCTTCCTTCCCGCGGCCTGCTGCCGGCTCTGCGGCCTCTTCCGCGTCTTCGCCTTCGCCCTCAGACG
AGTCGGATCTCCCTTTGGGCCGCCTCCCCGCGTCGACTTTAAGACCAATGACTTACAAGGCAGCTGTAGA
TCTTAGCCACTTTTTAAAAGAAAAGGGGGGACTGGAAGGGCTAATTCACTCCCAACGAAGACAAGATCTG
CTTTTTGCTTGTACTGGGTCTCTCTGGTTAGACCAGATCTGAGCCTGGGAGCTCTCTGGCTAACTAGGGA
ACCCACTGCTTAAGCCTCAATAAAGCTTGCCTTGAGTGCTTCAAGTAGTGTGTGCCCGTCTGTTGTGTGA
CTCTGGTAACTAGAGATCCCTCAGACCCTTTTAGTCAGTGTGGAAAATCTCTAGCAGTACGTATAGTAGT
TCATGTCATCTTATTATTCAGTATTTATAACTTGCAAAGAAATGAATATCAGAGAGTGAGAGGAACTTGT
TTATTGCAGCTTATAATGGTTACAAATAAAGCAATAGCATCACAAATTTCACAAATAAAGCATTTTTTTC
ACTGCATTCTAGTTGTGGTTTGTCCAAACTCATCAATGTATCTTATCATGTCTGGCTCTAGCTATCCCGC
CCCTAACTCCGCCCATCCCGCCCCTAACTCCGCCCAGTTCCGCCCATTCTCCGCCCCATGGCTGACTAAT
TTTTTTTATTTATGCAGAGGCCGAGGCCGCCTCGGCCTCTGAGCTATTCCAGAAGTAGTGAGGAGGCTTT
TTTGGAGGCCTAGGGACGTACCCAATTCGCCCTATAGTGAGTCGTATTACGCGCGCTCACTGGCCGTCGT
TTTACAACGTCGTGACTGGGAAAACCCTGGCGTTACCCAACTTAATCGCCTTGCAGCACATCCCCCTTTC
GCCAGCTGGCGTAATAGCGAAGAGGCCCGCACCGATCGCCCTTCCCAACAGTTGCGCAGCCTGAATGGCG
AATGGG
[124 nt withheld, positions 3367-3490]
C
[91 nt withheld, positions 3492-3582]
A
[49 nt withheld, positions 3584-3632]
CCTTTGACGTTGGAGTCCACGTTCTTT
[37 nt withheld, positions 3660-3696]
ACCCTATCTCGGTCTATTCTTTTGATTTATAAGGGATTTTGCCGATTTCGGCCTATTGGTTAAAAAATGA
GCTGATTTAACAAAAATTTAACGCGAATTTTAACAAAATATTAACGCTTACAATTTAGGTGGCACTTTTC
GGGGAAATGTGCGCGGAACCCCTATTTGTTTATTTTTCTAAATACATTCAAATATGTATCCGCTCATGAG
ACAATAACCCTGATAAATGCTTCAATAATATTGAAAAAGGAAGAGTATGAGTATTCAACATTTCCGTGTC
GCCCTTATTCCCTTTTTTGCGGCATTTTGCCTTCCTGTTTTTGCTCACCCAGAAACGCTGGTGAAAGTAA
AAGATGCTGAAGATCAGTTGGGTGCACGAGTGGGTTACATCGAACTGGATCTCAACAGCGGTAAGATCCT
TGAGAGTTTTCGCCCCGAAGAACGTTTTCCAATGATGAGCACTTTTAAAGTTCTGCTATGTGGCGCGGTA
TTATCCCGTATTGACGCCGGGCAAGAGCAACTCGGTCGCCGCATACACTATTCTCAGAATGACTTGGTTG
AGTACTCACCAGTCACAGAAAAGCATCTTACGGATGGCATGACAGTAAGAGAATTATGCAGTGCTGCCAT
AACCATGAGTGATAACACTGCGGCCAACTTACTTCTGACAACGATCGGAGGACCGAAGGAGCTAACCGCT
TTTTTGCACAACATGGGGGATCATGTAACTCGCCTTGATCGTTGGGAACCGGAGCTGAATGAAGCCATAC
CAAACGACGAGCGTGACACCACGATGCCTGTAGCAATGGCAACAACGTTGCGCAAACTATTAACTGGCGA
ACTACTTACTCTAGCTTCCCGGCAACAATTAATAGACTGGATGGAGGCGGATAAAGTTGCAGGACCACTT
CTGCGCTCGGCCCTTCCGGCTGGCTGGTTTATTGCTGATAAATCTGGAGCCGGTGAGCGTGGGTCTCGCG
GTATCATTGCAGCACTGGGGCCAGATGGTAAGCCCTCCCGTATCGTAGTTATCTACACGACGGGGAGTCA
GGCAACTATGGATGAACGAAATAGACAGATCGCTGAGATAGGTGCCTCACTGATTAAGCATTGGTAACTG
TCAGACCAAGTTTACTCATATATACTTTAGATTGATTTAAAACTTCATTTTTAATTTAAAAGGATCTAGG
TGAAGATCCTTTTTGATAATCTCATGACCAAAATCCCTTAACGTGAGTTTTCGTTCCACTGAGCGTCAGA
CCCCGTAGAAAAGATCAAAGGATCTTCTTGAGATCCTTTTTTTCTGCGCGTAATCTGCTGCTTGCAAACA
AAAAAACCACCGCTACCAGCGGTGGTTTGTTTGCCGGATCAAGAGCTACCAACTCTTTTTCCGAAGGTAA
CTGGCTTCAGCAGAGCGCAGATACCAAATACTGTTCTTCTAGTGTAGCCGTAGTTAGGCCACCACTTCAA
GAACTCTGTAGCACCGCCTACATACCTCGCTCTGCTAATCCTGTTACCAGTGGCTGCTGCCAGTGGCGAT
AAGTCGTGTCTTACCGGGTTGGACTCAAGACGATAGTTACCGGATAAGGCGCAGCGGTCGGGCTGAACGG
GGGGTTCGTGCACACAGCCCAGCTTGGAGCGAACGACCTACACCGAACTGAGATACCTACAGCGTGAGCT
ATGAGAAAGCGCCACGCTTCCCGAAGGGAGAAAGGCGGACAGGTATCCGGTAAGCGGCAGGGTCGGAACA
GGAGAGCGCACGAGGGAGCTTCCAGGGGGAAACGCCTGGTATCTTTATAGTCCTGTCGGGTTTCGCCACC
TCTGACTTGAGCGTCGATTTTTGTGATGCTCGTCAGGGGGGCGGAGCCTATGGAAAAACGCCAGCAACGC
GGCCTTTTTACGGTTCCTGGCCTTTTGCTGGCCTTTTGCTCACATGTTCTTTCCTGCGTTATCCCCTGAT
TCTGTGGATAACCGTATTACCGCCTTTGAGTGAGCTGATACCGCTCGCCGCAGCCGAACGACCGAGCGCA
GCGAGTCAGTGAGCGAGGAAGCGGAAGAGCGCCCAATACGCAAACCGCCTCTCCCCGCGCGTTGGCCGAT
TCATTAATGCAGCTGGCACGACAGGTTTCCCGACTGGAAAGCGGGCAGTGAGCGCAACGCAATTAATGTG
AGTTAGCTCACTCATTAGGCACCCCAGGCTTTACACTTTATGCTTCCGGCTCGTATGTTGTGTGGAATTG
TGAGCGGATAACAATTTCACACAGGAAACAGCTATGACCATGATTACGCCAAGCGCGCAATTAACCCTCA
CTAAAGGGAACAAAAGCTGGAGCTGCAAGCTTAATGTAGTCTTATGCAATACTCTTGTAGTCTTGCAACA
TGGTAACGATGAGTTAGCAACATGCCTTACAAGGAGAGAAAAAGCACCGTGCATGCCGATTGGTGGAAGT
AAGGTGGTACGATCGTGCCTTATTAGGAAGGCAACAGACGGGTCTGACATGGATTGGACGAACCACTGAA
TTGCCGCATTGCAGAGATATTGTATTTAAGTGCCTAGCTCGATACATAAACGGGTCTCTCTGGTTAGACC
AGATCTGAGCCTGGGAGCTCTCTGGCTAACTAGGGAACCCACTGCTTAAGCCTCAATAAAGCTTGCCTTG
AGTGCTTCAAGTAGTGTGTGCCCGTCTGTTGTGTGACTCTGGTAACTAGAGATCCCTCAGACCCTTTTAG
TCAGTGTGGAAAATCTCTAGCAGTGGCGCCCGAACAGGGACTTGAAAGCGAAAGGGAAACCAGAGGAGCT
CTCTCGACGCAGGACTCGGCTTGCTGAAGCGCGCACGGCAAGAGGCGAGGGGCGGCGACTGGTGAGTACG
CCAAAAATTTTGACTAGCGGAGGCTAGAAGGAGAGAGATGGGTGCGAGAGCGTCAGTATTAAGCGGGGGA
GAATTAGATCGCGATGGGAAAAAATTCGGTTAAGGCCAGGGGGAAAGAAAAAATATAAATTAAAACATAT
AGTATGGGCAAGCAGGGAGCTAGAACGATTCGCAGTTAATCCTGGCCTGTTAGAAACATCAGAAGGCTGT
AGACAAATACTGGGACAGCTACAACCATCCCTTCAGACAGGATCAGAAGAACTTAGATCATTATATAATA
CAGTAGCAACCCTCTATTGTGTGCATCAAAGGATAGAGATAAAAGACACCAAGGAAGCTTTAGACAAGAT
AGAGGAAGAGCAAAACAAAAGTAAGACCACCGCACAGCAAGCGGCCGCTGATCTTCAGACCTGGAGGAGG
AGATATGAGGGACAATTGGAGAAGTGAATTATATAAATATAAAGTAGTAAAAATTGAACCATTAGGAGTA
GCACCCACCAAGGCAAAGAGAAGAGTGGTGCAGAGAGAAAAAAGAGCAGTGGGAATAGGAGCTTTGTTCC
TTGGGTTCTTGGGAGCAGCAGGAAGCACTATGGGCGCAGCGTCAATGACGCTGACGGTACAGGCCAGACA
ATTATTGTCTGGTATAGTGCAGCAGCAGAACAATTTGCTGAGGGCTATTGAGGCGCAACAGCATCTGTTG
CAACTCACAGTCTGGGGCATCAAGCAGCTCCAGGCAAGAATCCTGGCTGTGGAAAGATACCTAAAGGATC
AACAGCTCCTGGGGATTTGGGGTTGCTCTGGAAAACTCATTTGCACCACTGCTGTGCCTTGGAATGCTAG
TTGGAGTAATAAATCTCTGGAACAGATTTGGAATCACACGACCTGGATGGAGTGGGACAGAGAAATTAAC
AATTACACAAGCTTAATACACTCCTTAATTGAAGAATCGCAAAACCAGCAAGAAAAGAATGAACAAGAAT
TATTGGAATTAGATAAATGGGCAAGTTTGTGGAATTGGTTTAACATAACAAATTGGCTGTGGTATATAAA
ATTATTCATAATGATAGTAGGAGGCTTGGTAGGTTTAAGAATAGTTTTTGCTGTACTTTCTATAGTGAAT
AGAGTTAGGCAGGGATATTCACCATTATCGTTTCAGACCCACCTCCCAACCCCGAGGGGACCCAGAGAGG
GCCTATTTCCCATGATTCCTTCATATTTGCATATACGATACAAGGCTGTTAGAGAGATAATTAGAATTAA
TTTGACTGTAAACACAAAGATATTAGTACAAAATACGTGACGTAGAAAGTAATAATTTCTTGGGTAGTTT
GCAGTTTTAAAATTATGTTTTAAAATGGACTATCATATGCTTACCGTAACTTGAAAGTATTTCGATTTCT
TGGCTTTATATATCTTGTGGAAAGGACGAAACACCGTAAGAAGGGCTACAACCCACGTTTTAGAGCTAGA
AATAGCAAGTTAAAATAAGGCTAGTCCGTTATCAACTTGAAAAAGTGGCACCGAGTCGGTGCTTTTTTAA
GCTTGGCGTAACTAGATCTTGAGACAAATGGCAGTATTCATCCACAATTTTAAAAGAAAAGGGGGGATTG
GGGGGTACAGTGCAGGGGAAAGAATAGTAGACATAATAGCAACAGACATACAAACTAAAGAATTACAAAA
ACAAATTACAAAAATTCAAAATTTTCGGGTTTATTACAGGGACAGCAGAGATCCACTTTGGCGCCGGCTC
GAGGGGG
