>Addgene plasmid #77044 | TSSK4 gRNA (BRDN0001148876) | depositor partial sequence | sequence record 144504 | Target Sequence
TAAGAAGGGCTACAACCCAC
