>Addgene plasmid #77044 | TSSK4 gRNA (BRDN0001148876) | addgene partial sequence | sequence record 187005 | hU6-F
GTAATAATTTCTTGGGTAGTTTGCAGTTTTAAAATTATGTTTTAAAATGGACTATCATATGCTTACCGTA
ACTTGAAAGTATTTCGATTTCTTGGCTTTATATATCTTGTGGAAAGGACGAAACACCGTAAGAAGGGCTA
CAACCCACGTTTTAGAGCTAGAAATAGCAAGTTAAAATAAGGCTAGTCCGTTATCAACTTGAAAAAGTGG
CACCGAGTCGGTGCTTTTTTAAGCTTGGCGTAACTAGATCTTGAGACAAATGGCAGTATTCATCCACAAT
TTTAAAAGAAAAGGGGGGATTGGGGGGTACAGTGCAGGGGAAAGAATAGTAGACATAATAGCAACAGACA
TACAAACTAAAGAATTACAAAAACAAATTACAAAAATTCAAAATTTTCGGGTTTATTACAGGGACAGCAG
AGATCCACTTTGGCGCCGGCTCGAGGGGGCCCGGGTGCAAAGATGGATAAAGTTTTAAACAGAGAGGAAT
CTTTGCAGCTAATGGACCTTCTAGGTCTTGAAAGGAGTGGGAATTGGCTCCGGTGCCCGTCAGTGGGCAG
AGCGCACATC
